Addgene plasmid #223469: pEY122
Purpose: sra-12 fluorescent neural reporter driving nuclear CyOFP1 expression (refer to NeuroPAL paper for expression)
Depositing lab: Oliver Hobert & Eviatar Yemini. Depositing organization: Columbia University. Publication: NeuroPAL: A Multicolor Atlas for Whole-Brain Neuronal Identification in C. elegans. Yemini E, Lin A, Nejatbakhsh A, Varol E, Sun R, Mena GE, Samuel ADT, Paninski L, Venkatachalam V, Hobert O. Cell. 2021 Jan 7;184(1):272-288.e11. doi: 10.1016/j.cell.2020.12.012. Epub 2020 Dec 29. PubMed 33378642.
Backbone
  Vector backbone: pPD95.62
  Vector type: Worm Expression
Growth in bacteria
  Bacterial resistance: Ampicillin, 100 μg/mL
  Growth temperature: 37°C
  Growth strain: DH5alpha
  Copy number: Unknown
Gene/Insert
  Gene/Insert name: sra-12
  Species: C. elegans (nematode)
  Entrez Gene: sra-12 (a.k.a. CELE_F44F4.7)
  Cloning method: Gibson Cloning
Terms and licenses: Academic/Nonprofit Terms; Industry Terms: Not Available to Industry
How to cite: pEY122 was a gift from Oliver Hobert & Eviatar Yemini (Addgene plasmid # 223469 ; http://n2t.net/addgene:223469 ; RRID:Addgene_223469)
