[The description below was written by a language model from this plasmid's Addgene catalogue record and pLannotate feature annotations shown in this document.]
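Description:
pEY122 is a C. elegans expression plasmid built on the pPD95.62 backbone, a Fire-lab-style worm reporter vector, and assembled by Gibson cloning. It is maintained in E. coli through a high-copy ColE1/pUC-type origin and selected with ampicillin via the β-lactamase gene and its own promoter. Remnants of the pUC lineage are also detected, including a lac promoter/operator with CAP binding site, small fragments of lacI, rop and the bom region, and a piece of the pUC multiple cloning site. These have no role in the worm.

The payload is a transcriptional reporter for sra-12, a C. elegans gene. The feature table does not annotate the sra-12 sequence itself, but a largely unannotated stretch of several kilobases lies upstream of the fluorescent protein coding region. That is where the sra-12 regulatory sequence would be expected to sit, although its exact boundaries are not stated. Downstream is the CyOFP1 open reading frame, a monomeric, rapidly maturing, long-Stokes-shift orange fluorescent protein. It is followed closely by the coding sequence of his-11, a C. elegans histone H2B. This arrangement is consistent with a CyOFP1–histone fusion that tethers the fluorophore to chromatin, giving the nuclear-localised signal described in the record. A short mEGFP-matching fragment just upstream of CyOFP1 is probably leftover backbone sequence. The brief β-globin intron and aex-5 hits are small fragments of uncertain significance, and no 3′ UTR is explicitly annotated.

The construct is one of the reporters associated with the NeuroPAL multicolor atlas for whole-brain neuronal identification. It labels the nuclei of sra-12-expressing neurons, and the record defers to that publication for the expression pattern.
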