Features (pLannotate 1.2.2; 15 found; start..end, strand, type, name):
    152..169     -  misc_feature   MCS (fragment): pUC18/19 multiple cloning site
    763..782     +  intron         β-globin intron (fragment): internally truncated intron from human β-globin
   4752..4803    +  CDS            mEGFP (fragment): monomeric enhanced GFP, optimized with synthetic introns for expression in C. elegans
   4810..5610    +  CDS            CyOFP1: CyOFP1 is a basic (constitutively fluorescent) long stokes shift fluorescent protein published in 2016, derived from Entacmaea quadricolor. It is reported to be a very rapidly-maturing monomer with moderate acid sensitivity.
   5635..5997    +  CDS            his-11: H2B1_CAEEL - Experimental evidence at protein level: Swiss-Prot protein existence level 1. Core component of nucleosome. Nucleosomes wrap and compact DNA into chromatin, limiting DNA accessibility to the cellular machineries which require DNA as a template. Histones thereby play a central role in transcription regulation, DNA repair, DNA replication and chromosomal stability. DNA accessibility is regulated via a complex set of post-translational modifications of histones, also called histone code, and nucleosome remodeling. From Caenorhabditis elegans.
   6607..6759    +  CDS            aex-5 (fragment): AEX5_CAEEL - Also known as kpc-3 From Caenorhabditis elegans.
   6887..6922    +  CDS            rop (fragment): Rop protein, which maintains plasmids at low copy number; rop
   7024..7123    +  misc_feature   bom (fragment): basis of mobility region from pBR322
   7221..7325    +  promoter       AmpR promoter: bla
   7326..8186    +  CDS            AmpR: β-lactamase; bla; confers resistance to ampicillin, carbenicillin, and related antibiotics
   8357..8945    +  rep_origin     ori: high-copy-number ColE1/pMB1/pBR322/pUC origin of replication
   9128..9220    +  CDS            lacI (fragment): lac repressor; lacI; The lac repressor binds to the lac operator to inhibit transcription in E. coli. This inhibition can be relieved by adding lactose or isopropyl-β-D-thiogalactopyranoside (IPTG).
   9233..9254    +  protein_bind   CAP binding site: CAP binding activates transcription in the presence of cAMP. E. coli catabolite activator protein
   9269..9299    +  promoter       lac promoter: promoter for the E. coli lac operon
   9307..9323    +  protein_bind   lac operator: The lac repressor binds to the lac operator to inhibit transcription in E. coli. This inhibition can be relieved by adding lactose or isopropyl-β-D-thiogalactopyranoside (IPTG). lac repressor encoded by lacI
>Addgene plasmid #223469 | pEY122 | addgene full sequence | sequence record 442622 | Addgene NGS Result
TCACACAGGAAACAGCTATGACCATGATTACGCCAAGCTGTAAGTTTAAACATGATCTTACTAACTAACT
ATTCTCATTTAAATTTTCAGAGCTTAAAAATGGCTGAAATCACTCACAACGATGGATACGCTAACAACTT
GGAAATGAAATAAGCTTGCATGCCTGCAGATTGCCAAGATTTGGGAGAAATAAAAATTTAAATTTTGTTA
AAATGTTTGTATGTTTGTTTTCTGAAAAAAGTTATATGGTTAACAATAAACAAGTTTTTATAATTTAAAA
AAAAAAGTCGATGTGAATTAAAATTGTAATTTCGAAATAAATTTTGTTGTAGCGATATTTTGAGTCTCCA
ATTTAAATTACAAAAGAGCTGGATGAGAGCAAATCTATTAAACTCATTGAAACGGAAAGATTCCGTGCGA
AATTGCATCTCGCAGAAAAATTTTGTAATTAATTGAAATAAGCAAGGATTGTTTGATTAACGAGTGTGCT
CACTCTAGACAGCTAGATTGAATTCAGATTCACAAGATTTTTCAGCTGCCCTTATTGTCCACATTCACAC
TTTGTGAGCTGGCTTGGTTAACTAAAAATTTTTTACAATTCAAGCTATTTCACCAAAATGGATATTCAAA
TGCCACAGTCATTAGGAGGGTTTCAGGTCAAGGTAATTTTTCAATCAATTTCCGGATTAATTAAATTTAA
AATACATAAGATTTGTGGCTAGTCCCTTATCTTATTAAAAATAAACTTCCGCATGAGTTCAATTAATATA
CTTTTTTGTTTAATGATGACTTCAATGATAAATAATTTTTGCAAAAAATTCTAGCTCAGCTATTTTTAAT
TCGACTGGAGAAAAATAATTTTTTTCAAAATATTCCCCTTATCTGAAAATCTCGCTTCAGCACTAATATT
TATTCTTTAAATTACCATTTCCCAATCAAAGTGCATTTATTAAAGTTCATGTGAATTTCATAAAGAAAAT
GCTTTCTTTTCGGAAATTTTTCACTCAATAATTATAGCACTTTTCGCCAACTTTTATTCTATAGTCACTG
CACACTAAAATTATGTCTGATATCATTTACATACTGATGTTTGGCATTCTTTATAAAACTTTTTTTTCAG
CTGAAATTAAAAAAAAATTTTTTTTAGCTGTGAGTCGAAACTGTATTCTGCGCAAAAAGTCTGAAAAAAA
TCCCAATAAGTTTTCTTTTGCTGCGATTACTAAACTGCTTTTCACAAGATTTCAAACTCTACTCTCTTTA
CATTCCTGTATTGTAACAATTGAAAGCTACTTGCTCTACGCTCTTTTTAATCTTTACCCCCGCCGCACTA
ACCAATTTTTCAAAAAGTGAATTACATAATCAAACAGGAATAGACTAAGACTAGGAAGTAGCATGTTCTA
CTCTTGGAAATGTAATGTTTCCCGCCGTAATTGCCTTGTCACCATGGACCAAAACGGGCGGTAAGCATGC
ATGTAGAGCTTGTGATTTTGTGTTTTCAGTCATTTCCTGCTGACACAAATCTACAAACAATGTGACGTTT
ACTTGGGCTTTCTGGCACGATTTAGTCATTCAAATTTTAAAATATGAGGAGTTATCTTTTGAGTTAGAAT
TATTATAGACGTAGTAGTTTCTTATTCAAAAACTTATTTTCAGAATACGATAATTTTATATTTTTGGTTA
GATATTTTACCTCTGCTTGAGTTTGATTTTCCAGCTCTAACTAAACAAGTAGCTGAGCAATCAGCGAAGT
GCGTGGGTGTGGCCAACAATTATGATTGGTCGGCCGGAAATTGACTTTTCTGGAAGAAATAGTTCAAGTC
TTTCTAATTTTATTGATAACCCGCTTTAGTCAAAACAACTATAGTTCTATGGATAAACTTTTCCCCCATA
TTTTTCCTGTTTTTTTTTGGTTCCTTGTTCGATTTTTTGCTCATTAACCTATATCATGATAACCTTACGG
ACATTTTCATGACGTGCTGTCTAGGGAATTTTGAATGTCTTGAAAGATTTTTGAATTTTAATCAACTGGA
AAAGTATGGTATATGCAAAAATACATTTTAAATTTAGAGACACTGGAATATTCATGCGGCAGGTGAAAAT
TACAGAAATCATTGTTACACTGATTTTTGATCAATACAATAATTATGAAAAATTAATTGTCAGTGGGGAT
TTTGTATAAGAATACTCATCCAGAACATTTAGGTTATCAAAAATTTCAGTCAAAGTGAATGGCTAGTCTT
TAAAAATTTTGGTATTCCTGAGTATTTTAGTATTGCCATATAGGTTCAAAATTTCCATTCACAATTCTTA
AAAGAGGATTTCCTGGCTTGAATTAGTTTGCGTCAATTTTAAAAAATTTGTGCTACCGTATTTTCAAGCT
TTCATTATGTTTGTGAATATTCTACATTATAAATATCAGAAAATTTTAAAAAATTTCTTAAAATTGTAAA
CGCCATCGACTTGTTTAATGAAAAATAAGACTCTAGACAATTTAAAGTTTTCTCAGAAACTTTTTCAGGA
ACTTGTCCAAAACTAATTTTCTTATCGTTAACCTATTTTTCCTTTTTTTTTGTTCTTGGATATATAAATT
ATTGATGTTTTCAATAGAAAATATGAAAAACTTCCCACAATTTCACGCAAAACCTTCTGATAATTGCCTT
CGAAAAATGATTATCTCCTGCAATTTTCTGATTTTTCAAATGTTTGTTTTTTGAACATTCTCTAGAGTCG
CAAAACAGCAACGATCTCAAACTATTTTTTAAATCTCAGAAATTGCATTCTGCTTCACGTAACATTCATG
TTTTGAACTCATTAATTTTGATAAACCTCCTCCAGCCTCATGCACGTTTTCGTGTTTCATCAGATGTTGG
AAACAAAATTTTATTTCGATGGAAGATTTTTTGATGGTTTTTGATTTTGAAAATATTTGCATTAGACTTG
AGGTCTTTTAGTGACTTTTAAAATATTTCATAAAATGTGTTAAATTCAGTCAAAAGTGGCAATTACTCAA
GTTCAGGTTTTTCTAGAATTTGGCAATTTGCCAAATATTTGCCATAAATCTTTGAAAAATTTATAAGATT
CTAGAGTGTTTTGTTTAGAATTTTCAGCCTACTCTGGGGTCCAGAGACTGGGCCATGAAAAAAACGGCTC
CCAGTATTTTACAAGATTTACGTTTTTTAATCCCTAAAATTTTCTAGTAAATCTTGAACTATATTTATAA
GTATAGTATAGGTATAACGAAACTTTGCCCATTTGCCGACCAATTTTCAAACTATCAGCTTGTCCCATAA
GTTTTTGTACTATTTTTTTTTTGAAAAAAATTTATTTCTCTCAAGCGACAAGTAGTACTATTCACACAAG
TATTCACCATTAGTGTCCACCACTTGTTGCCATTTACTAGGTAACATCATGATGCCACGGGAGAAGAAAT
CCGGCGAACGCGATGAGAAGAAAGTGGAGAGTTCAGTTTTGAGATGCTCTTCGTCGTCGAATTGCTTGTC
GCGCATGTAGTCACTGAGAGACAAGAACAAATGGTAGTCGGTTGGTGCAAGATCTGGAGAATATGGTGGA
TGCGGTAAAACAGTCCAACCAAGATCTTGCAGCTTTTGGAAAGTCTTCTTGGCGACATGAGGCCTAGCAT
TATCGTGAAGAAAATATAGTTTTTCATATTTTCCGTTGGTCTTTTCTGCAACTCGGTCCAATTGGGCACA
ATAGTAATCAGCAGTGATAGTTTTATTAGTTGGCAACAATTCCCAGTGCACGGGTCCTTGAACACCCCAC
CAGACACAGATCATAATCTTTTTTGGGTGAAGATCAGGCTTTGGCGTCGGTATTCCTTTCTCACCGATCG
GAAGCCATTGACGTTTTCTGGAATGGTTAACATAGAGCACCCACTTCTCATCTCCAGTAACCAGATTGTT
CAGCCAATCGAACTTTCGACGAAAAGTTAGAAGTTGAGTACAAACGTTGACCCGAGTGAGCTTCTGTGAT
GCCGAAAGTTCATGAGGCACCCAAGTTCCAAGTTTTGAAGTAAAACCAAGGCGACCCAAGTGACGTGCAA
TTGTGCTATGACAACACTCAAGCTTCTCTTCCATTTCACGAAGACTAAGACGAGGCTCTTCCTCCACCAG
CTTCACTAGGTCTTCTTCATTTAACTCTACCGGTCGCCCAGAACGTTCTATTTCTTCGAGACTGAAGTCG
CCGTTCTTGAACTTTTGAAACCAACTCTTTGCTGTATTATAAGAGAGTGCTCCCTCACCCATCGCACCGC
ATATGTTTCGTTCCGCTTCCATTGCTGAATGACCAAGACGAAATTCATAAAGAAGAAGCAATCTAACGTC
TCGACGTTCAAGTTTGATGATTGTCATCGTGGCAAAGTAGAAATGGATGAAATGAATCTTTTCTGAAAGG
GGACGACCCGACCTTGACACGACCTACGATGAAAAAATTTTAAAACTTTCTAGAAGTTTTGGAAAAATAT
TTGAAAAAAAGTACAAAAACTTATGGGACAACCTGATACATCCTCAAACTTAAAACACCATTTTTCCGTA
TAAAAAATCTAATTTCAGACCCGGGATTGGCCAAAGGACCCAAAGGTATGTTTCGAATGATACTAACATA
ACATAGAACATTTTCAGGAGGACCCTTGCTTGGAGGGTACCGAGCTCAGAAAAAATGACCGCTCCAAAGA
AGAAGCGCAAGGTTCCAGTCGAGAAGATGACTGCCCCAAAAAAGAAACGTAAGGTCCCGCGGGTAAGTTT
AAACAGTTCGGTACTAACTAACCATACATATTTAAATTTTCAGCGCGCTGTGTCAAAAGGAGAAGAGCTT
ATTAAGGAGAATATGCGTTCCAAGCTCTACCTCGAGGGATCCGTCAACGGACACCAATTCAAGTGCACCC
ACGAGGGAGAGGGAAAGCCATACGAGGGAAAGCAAACCAACCGTATCAAGGTCGTCGAGGGAGGACCACT
CCCATTCGCCTTCGACATCCTCGCCACCCACTTCATGTACGGATCCAAGGTAAGTTTAAACATATATATA
CTAACTAACCCTGATTATTTAAATTTTCAGGTCTTCATCAAGTACCCAGCCGACCTCCCAGACTACTTCA
AGCAATCCTTCCCAGAGGGATTCACCTGGGAGCGTGTCATGGTCTTCGAGGACGGAGGAGTCCTCACCGC
CACCCAAGACACCTCCCTCCAAGACGGAGAGCTCATCTACAACGTCAAGGTCCGTGGAGTCAACTTCCCA
GCCAACGGACCAGTCATGCAAAAGAAGACCCTCGGATGGGAGCCATCCACCGAGACCATGTACCCAGCCG
ACGGAGGACTCGAGGGACGTTGCGACAAGGTAAGTTTAAACATGATTTTACTAACTAACTAATCTGATTT
AAATTTTCAGGCCCTCAAGCTCGTCGGAGGAGGACACCTCCACGTCAACTTCAAGACCACCTACAAGTCC
AAGAAGCCAGTCAAGATGCCAGGAGTCCACTACGTCGACCGTCGTCTCGAGCGTATCAAGGAGGCCGACA
ACGAGACCTACGTCGAGCAATACGAGCACGCCGTCGCCCGTTACTCCAACCTCGGAGGAGGAATGGACGA
GCTCTACAAGCCTAGGATACCGGTGGGTGAAGACCCACCAAAGCCATCTGCCAAGGGAGCCAAGAAGGCC
GCCAAGACCGTTACGAAGCCAAAGGACGGAAAGAAGAGACGTCATGCCCGTAAGGAATCATACTCCGTCT
ACATCTACCGTGTCCTCAAGCAAGTTCATCCAGACACTGGAGTTTCCTCCAAAGCCATGTCTATCATGAA
CTCTTTTGTCAACGATGTCTTCGAGCGTATTGCTGCTGAAGCATCCCGTCTTGCTCACTACAACAAGCGT
TCCACAATCTCATCCCGCGAAATTCAGACCGCTGTCCGTCTGATCCTTCCAGGAGAGCTTGCCAAGCACG
CCGTGTCTGAGGGAACCAAGGCCGTTACCAAGTACACTTCCAGCAAGTAGGAATTCCAACTGAGCGCCGG
TCGCTACCATTACCAACTTGTCTGGTGTCAAAAATAATAGGGGCCGCTGTCATCAGAGTAAGTTTAAACT
GAGTTCTACTAACTAACGAGTAATATTTAAATTTTCAGCATCTCGCGCCCGTGCCTCTGACTTCTAAGTC
CAATTACTCTTCAACATCCCTACATGCTCTTTCTCCCTGTGCTCCCACCCCCTATTTTTGTTATTATCAA
AAAACTTCTCTTAATTTCTTTGTTTTTTAGCTTCTTTTAAGTCACCTCTAACAATGAAATTGTGTAGATT
CAAAAATAGAATTAATTCGTAATAAAAAGTCGAAAAAAATTGTGCTCCCTCCCCCCATTAATAATAATTC
TATCCCAAAATCTACACAATGTTCTGTGTACACTTCTTATGTTTTTTACTTCTGATAAATTTTTTTGAAA
CATCATAGAAAAAACCGCACACAAAATACCTTATCATATGTTACGTTTCAGTTTATGACCGCAATTTTTA
TTTCTTCGCACGTCTGGGCCTCTCATGACGTCAAATCATGCTCATCGTGAAAAAGTTTTGGAGTATTTTT
GGAATTTTTCAATCAAGTGAAAGTTTATGAAATTAATTTTCCTGCTTTTGCTTTTTGGGGTTTCCCCTAT
TGTTTGTCAAGATTTCGAGGACGGCGTTTTTCTTGCTAAAATCACAAGTATTGATGAGCACGATGCAAGA
AAGATCGGAAGAAGGTTTGGGTTTGAGGCTCAGTGGAAGGTGAGTAGAAGTTGATAATTTGAAAGTGGAG
TAGTGTCTATGGGGTTTTTGCCTTAAATGACAGAATACATTCCCAATATACCAAACATAACTGTTTCCTA
CTAGTCGGCCGTACGGGCCCTTTCGTCTCGCGCGTTTCGGTGATGACGGTGAAAACCTCTGACACATGCA
GCTCCCGGAGACGGTCACAGCTTGTCTGTAAGCGGATGCCGGGAGCAGACAAGCCCGTCAGGGCGCGTCA
GCGGGTGTTGGCGGGTGTCGGGGCTGGCTTAACTATGCGGCATCAGAGCAGATTGTACTGAGAGTGCACC
ATATGCGGTGTGAAATACCGCACAGATGCGTAAGGAGAAAATACCGCATCAGGCGGCCTTAAGGGCCTCG
TGATACGCCTATTTTTATAGGTTAATGTCATGATAATAATGGTTTCTTAGACGTCAGGTGGCACTTTTCG
GGGAAATGTGCGCGGAACCCCTATTTGTTTATTTTTCTAAATACATTCAAATATGTATCCGCTCATGAGA
CAATAACCCTGATAAATGCTTCAATAATATTGAAAAAGGAAGAGTATGAGTATTCAACATTTCCGTGTCG
CCCTTATTCCCTTTTTTGCGGCATTTTGCCTTCCTGTTTTTGCTCACCCAGAAACGCTGGTGAAAGTAAA
AGATGCTGAAGATCAGTTGGGTGCACGAGTGGGTTACATCGAACTGGATCTCAACAGCGGTAAGATCCTT
GAGAGTTTTCGCCCCGAAGAACGTTTTCCAATGATGAGCACTTTTAAAGTTCTGCTATGTGGCGCGGTAT
TATCCCGTATTGACGCCGGGCAAGAGCAACTCGGTCGCCGCATACACTATTCTCAGAATGACTTGGTTGA
GTACTCACCAGTCACAGAAAAGCATCTTACGGATGGCATGACAGTAAGAGAATTATGCAGTGCTGCCATA
ACCATGAGTGATAACACTGCGGCCAACTTACTTCTGACAACGATCGGAGGACCGAAGGAGCTAACCGCTT
TTTTGCACAACATGGGGGATCATGTAACTCGCCTTGATCGTTGGGAACCGGAGCTGAATGAAGCCATACC
AAACGACGAGCGTGACACCACGATGCCTGTAGCAATGGCAACAACGTTGCGCAAACTATTAACTGGCGAA
CTACTTACTCTAGCTTCCCGGCAACAATTAATAGACTGGATGGAGGCGGATAAAGTTGCAGGACCACTTC
TGCGCTCGGCCCTTCCGGCTGGCTGGTTTATTGCTGATAAATCTGGAGCCGGTGAGCGTGGGTCTCGCGG
TATCATTGCAGCACTGGGGCCAGATGGTAAGCCCTCCCGTATCGTAGTTATCTACACGACGGGGAGTCAG
GCAACTATGGATGAACGAAATAGACAGATCGCTGAGATAGGTGCCTCACTGATTAAGCATTGGTAACTGT
CAGACCAAGTTTACTCATATATACTTTAGATTGATTTAAAACTTCATTTTTAATTTAAAAGGATCTAGGT
GAAGATCCTTTTTGATAATCTCATGACCAAAATCCCTTAACGTGAGTTTTCGTTCCACTGAGCGTCAGAC
CCCGTAGAAAAGATCAAAGGATCTTCTTGAGATCCTTTTTTTCTGCGCGTAATCTGCTGCTTGCAAACAA
AAAAACCACCGCTACCAGCGGTGGTTTGTTTGCCGGATCAAGAGCTACCAACTCTTTTTCCGAAGGTAAC
TGGCTTCAGCAGAGCGCAGATACCAAATACTGTTCTTCTAGTGTAGCCGTAGTTAGGCCACCACTTCAAG
AACTCTGTAGCACCGCCTACATACCTCGCTCTGCTAATCCTGTTACCAGTGGCTGCTGCCAGTGGCGATA
AGTCGTGTCTTACCGGGTTGGACTCAAGACGATAGTTACCGGATAAGGCGCAGCGGTCGGGCTGAACGGG
GGGTTCGTGCACACAGCCCAGCTTGGAGCGAACGACCTACACCGAACTGAGATACCTACAGCGTGAGCTA
TGAGAAAGCGCCACGCTTCCCGAAGGGAGAAAGGCGGACAGGTATCCGGTAAGCGGCAGGGTCGGAACAG
GAGAGCGCACGAGGGAGCTTCCAGGGGGAAACGCCTGGTATCTTTATAGTCCTGTCGGGTTTCGCCACCT
CTGACTTGAGCGTCGATTTTTGTGATGCTCGTCAGGGGGGCGGAGCCTATGGAAAAACGCCAGCAACGCG
GCCTTTTTACGGTTCCTGGCCTTTTGCTGGCCTTTTGCTCACATGTTCTTTCCTGCGTTATCCCCTGATT
CTGTGGATAACCGTATTACCGCCTTTGAGTGAGCTGATACCGCTCGCCGCAGCCGAACGACCGAGCGCAG
CGAGTCAGTGAGCGAGGAAGCGGAAGAGCGCCCAATACGCAAACCGCCTCTCCCCGCGCGTTGGCCGATT
CATTAATGCAGCTGGCACGACAGGTTTCCCGACTGGAAAGCGGGCAGTGAGCGCAACGCAATTAATGTGA
GTTAGCTCACTCATTAGGCACCCCAGGCTTTACACTTTATGCTTCCGGCTCGTATGTTGTGTGGAATTGT
GAGCGGATAACAATT
